>Addgene plasmid #31944 | pPATagRFP-C1 | depositor full sequence | sequence record 36055 | pPATagRFP-C1 sequence 4725 bps
TAGTTATTAATAGTAATCAATTACGGGGTCATTAGTTCATAGCCCATATATGGAGTTCCGCGTTACATAA
CTTACGGTAAATGGCCCGCCTGGCTGACCGCCCAACGACCCCCGCCCATTGACGTCAATAATGACGTATG
TTCCCATAGTAACGCCAATAGGGACTTTCCATTGACGTCAATGGGTGGAGTATTTACGGTAAACTGCCCA
CTTGGCAGTACATCAAGTGTATCATATGCCAAGTACGCCCCCTATTGACGTCAATGACGGTAAATGGCCC
GCCTGGCATTATGCCCAGTACATGACCTTATGGGACTTTCCTACTTGGCAGTACATCTACGTATTAGTCA
TCGCTATTACCATGGTGATGCGGTTTTGGCAGTACATCAATGGGCGTGGATAGCGGTTTGACTCACGGGG
ATTTCCAAGTCTCCACCCCATTGACGTCAATGGGAGTTTGTTTTGGCACCAAAATCAACGGGACTTTCCA
AAATGTCGTAACAACTCCGCCCCATTGACGCAAATGGGCGGTAGGCGTGTACGGTGGGAGGTCTATATAA
GCAGAGCTGGTTTAGTGAACCGTCAGATCCGCTAGCGGTGGCCACCATGGTGTCTAAGGGCGAAGAGCTG
ATTAAGGAGAACATGCACATGAAGCTGTACATGGAGGGCACCGTGAACAACCACCACTTCAAGTGCACAT
CCGAGGGCGAAGGCAAGCCCTACGAGGGCACCCAGACCATGAGAATCAAGGTGGTCGAGGGCGGCCCTCT
CCCCTTCGCCTTCGACATCCTGGCTACCAGCTTCATGTACGGCAGCAGCACCTTCATCAACCACACCCAG
GGCATCCCCGACTTCTGGAAGCAGTCCTTCCCTGAGGGCTTCACATGGGAGAGAGTCACCACATACGAAG
ACGGGGGCGTGCTGACCGCTACCCAGGACACCAGCCTCCAGGACGGCTGCCTCATCTACAACGTCAAGAT
CAGAGGGGTGAACTTCCCATCCAACGGCCCTGTGATGAAGAAGAAAACACTCGGCTGGGAACCGAGCACC
GAGAAACTGAAACCCGCTGACGGCGGCCTGGAAGGCAGGGTCGACATGGCCCTGAAGCTCGTGGGCGGGG
GCCACCTGATCTGCAACTTCAAGACCACATACAGATCCAAGAAACCCGCTAAGAACCTCAAGATGCCCGG
CGTCTACTATGTGGACCGCAGACTGGAAATCATCAAGGAGGCCGACAAAGAGACCTACTGGGAGCAGCAC
GAGGTGGCTGTGGCCAGATACTCCGACCTCCCTAGCAAACTGGGGCACAGAGGTGGAGGAGGTTCCGGAC
TCAGATCTCGAGCTCAAGCTTCGAATTCTGCAGTCGACGGTACCGCGGGCCCGGGATCCACCGGATCTAG
ATAACTGATCATAATCAGCCATACCACATTTGTAGAGGTTTTACTTGCTTTAAAAAACCTCCCACACCTC
CCCCTGAACCTGAAACATAAAATGAATGCAATTGTTGTTGTTAACTTGTTTATTGCAGCTTATAATGGTT
ACAAATAAAGCAATAGCATCACAAATTTCACAAATAAAGCATTTTTTTCACTGCATTCTAGTTGTGGTTT
GTCCAAACTCATCAATGTATCTTAACGCGTAAATTGTAAGCGTTAATATTTTGTTAAAATTCGCGTTAAA
TTTTTGTTAAATCAGCTCATTTTTTAACCAATAGGCCGAAATCGGCAAAATCCCTTATAAATCAAAAGAA
TAGACCGAGATAGGGT
[37 nt withheld, positions 1767-1803]
AAAGAACGTGGACTCCAACGTCAAAGG
[49 nt withheld, positions 1831-1879]
T
[91 nt withheld, positions 1881-1971]
G
[124 nt withheld, positions 1973-2096]
CAGGTGGCACTTTTCGGGGAAATGTGCGCGGAACCCCTATTTGTTTATTTTTCTAAATACATTCAAATAT
GTATCCGCTCATGAGACAATAACCCTGATAAATGCTTCAATAATATTGAAAAAGGAAGAGTCCTGAGGCG
GAAAGAACCAGCTGTGGAATGTGTGTCAGTTAGGGTGTGGAAAGTCCCCAGGCTCCCCAGCAGGCAGAAG
TATGCAAAGCATGCATCTCAATTAGTCAGCAACCAGGTGTGGAAAGTCCCCAGGCTCCCCAGCAGGCAGA
AGTATGCAAAGCATGCATCTCAATTAGTCAGCAACCATAGTCCCGCCCCTAACTCCGCCCATCCCGCCCC
TAACTCCGCCCAGTTCCGCCCATTCTCCGCCCCATGGCTGACTAATTTTTTTTATTTATGCAGAGGCCGA
GGCCGCCTCGGCCTCTGAGCTATTCCAGAAGTAGTGAGGAGGCTTTTTTGGAGGCCTAGGCTTTTGCAAA
GATCGATCAAGAGACAGGATGAGGATCGTTTCGCATGATTGAACAAGATGGATTGCACGCAGGTTCTCCG
GCCGCTTGGGTGGAGAGGCTATTCGGCTATGACTGGGCACAACAGACAATCGGCTGCTCTGATGCCGCCG
TGTTCCGGCTGTCAGCGCAGGGGCGCCCGGTTCTTTTTGTCAAGACCGACCTGTCCGGTGCCCTGAATGA
ACTGCAAGACGAGGCAGCGCGGCTATCGTGGCTGGCCACGACGGGCGTTCCTTGCGCAGCTGTGCTCGAC
GTTGTCACTGAAGCGGGAAGGGACTGGCTGCTATTGGGCGAAGTGCCGGGGCAGGATCTCCTGTCATCTC
ACCTTGCTCCTGCCGAGAAAGTATCCATCATGGCTGATGCAATGCGGCGGCTGCATACGCTTGATCCGGC
TACCTGCCCATTCGACCACCAAGCGAAACATCGCATCGAGCGAGCACGTACTCGGATGGAAGCCGGTCTT
GTCGATCAGGATGATCTGGACGAAGAGCATCAGGGGCTCGCGCCAGCCGAACTGTTCGCCAGGCTCAAGG
CGAGCATGCCCGACGGCGAGGATCTCGTCGTGACCCATGGCGATGCCTGCTTGCCGAATATCATGGTGGA
AAATGGCCGCTTTTCTGGATTCATCGACTGTGGCCGGCTGGGTGTGGCGGACCGCTATCAGGACATAGCG
TTGGCTACCCGTGATATTGCTGAAGAGCTTGGCGGCGAATGGGCTGACCGCTTCCTCGTGCTTTACGGTA
TCGCCGCTCCCGATTCGCAGCGCATCGCCTTCTATCGCCTTCTTGACGAGTTCTTCTGAGCGGGACTCTG
GGGTTCGAAATGACCGACCAAGCGACGCCCAACCTGCCATCACGAGATTTCGATTCCACCGCCGCCTTCT
ATGAAAGGTTGGGCTTCGGAATCGTTTTCCGGGACGCCGGCTGGATGATCCTCCAGCGCGGGGATCTCAT
GCTGGAGTTCTTCGCCCACCCTAGGGGGAGGCTAACTGAAACACGGAAGGAGACAATACCGGAAGGAACC
CGCGCTATGACGGCAATAAAAAGACAGAATAAAACGCACGGTGTTGGGTCGTTTGTTCATAAACGCGGGG
TTCGGTCCCAGGGCTGGCACTCTGTCGATACCCCACCGAGACCCCATTGGGGCCAATACGCCCGCGTTTC
TTCCTTTTCCCCACCCCACCCCCCAAGTTCGGGTGAAGGCCCAGGGCTCGCAGCCAACGTCGGGGCGGCA
GGCCCTGCCATAGCCTCAGGTTACTCATATATACTTTAGATTGATTTAAAACTTCATTTTTAATTTAAAA
GGATCTAGGTGAAGATCCTTTTTGATAATCTCATGACCAAAATCCCTTAACGTGAGTTTTCGTTCCACTG
AGCGTCAGACCCCGTAGAAAAGATCAAAGGATCTTCTTGAGATCCTTTTTTTCTGCGCGTAATCTGCTGC
TTGCAAACAAAAAAACCACCGCTACCAGCGGTGGTTTGTTTGCCGGATCAAGAGCTACCAACTCTTTTTC
CGAAGGTAACTGGCTTCAGCAGAGCGCAGATACCAAATACTGTCCTTCTAGTGTAGCCGTAGTTAGGCCA
CCACTTCAAGAACTCTGTAGCACCGCCTACATACCTCGCTCTGCTAATCCTGTTACCAGTGGCTGCTGCC
AGTGGCGATAAGTCGTGTCTTACCGGGTTGGACTCAAGACGATAGTTACCGGATAAGGCGCAGCGGTCGG
GCTGAACGGGGGGTTCGTGCACACAGCCCAGCTTGGAGCGAACGACCTACACCGAACTGAGATACCTACA
GCGTGAGCTATGAGAAAGCGCCACGCTTCCCGAAGGGAGAAAGGCGGACAGGTATCCGGTAAGCGGCAGG
GTCGGAACAGGAGAGCGCACGAGGGAGCTTCCAGGGGGAAACGCCTGGTATCTTTATAGTCCTGTCGGGT
TTCGCCACCTCTGACTTGAGCGTCGATTTTTGTGATGCTCGTCAGGGGGGCGGAGCCTATGGAAAAACGC
CAGCAACGCGGCCTTTTTACGGTTCCTGGCCTTTTGCTGGCCTTTTGCTCACATGTTCTTTCCTGCGTTA
TCCCCTGATTCTGTGGATAACCGTATTACCGCCATGCAT
Features (pLannotate 1.2.2; 14 found; start..end, strand, type, name):
     61..364     +  enhancer       CMV enhancer: human cytomegalovirus immediate early enhancer
    365..568     +  promoter       CMV promoter: human cytomegalovirus (CMV) immediate early promoter
    625..1311    +  CDS            PATagRFP: PATagRFP is a photoactivatable red fluorescent protein published in 2010, derived from Entacmaea quadricolor. It has moderate acid sensitivity.
   1324..1389    +  misc_feature   MCS: multiple cloning site
   1406..1490    +  CDS            large T antigen (fragment): large T antigen from SV40 (simian virus 40)
   1513..1634    +  polyA_signal   SV40 poly(A) signal: SV40 polyadenylation signal
   1668..2096    -  rep_origin     f1 ori (sequence partly withheld): f1 bacteriophage origin of replication; arrow indicates direction of (+) strand synthesis
   2123..2227    +  promoter       AmpR promoter: bla
   2229..2586    +  promoter       SV40 promoter: SV40 enhancer and early promoter
   2621..3415    +  CDS            NeoR/KanR: aminoglycoside phosphotransferase from Tn5; aph(3')-II (or nptII); confers resistance to neomycin, kanamycin, and G418 (Geneticin®)
   3436..3588    +  CDS            ble (fragment): BLE_KLEPN - Experimental evidence at protein level: Swiss-Prot protein existence level 1. Binding protein with a strong affinity to the bleomycin family of antibiotics. Binds to CL990; an antimitotic-antibiotic compound. From Klebsiella pneumoniae.
   3647..3694    +  polyA_signal   HSV TK poly(A) signal: herpes simplex virus thymidine kinase polyadenylation signal (Cole and Stacy, 1985)
   3785..3801    -  polyA_signal   bGH poly(A) signal (fragment): bovine growth hormone polyadenylation signal
   4023..4611    +  rep_origin     ori: high-copy-number ColE1/pMB1/pBR322/pUC origin of replication
