[The description below was written by a language model from this plasmid's Addgene catalogue record and pLannotate feature annotations shown in this document.]
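Description:
pPATagRFP-C1 is a mammalian expression plasmid of 4,725 bp built on a Clontech EGFP-series backbone, in which the fluorescent protein coding sequence has been replaced by PATagRFP, a monomeric photoactivatable dark-to-red variant of TagRFP (originally derived from the sea anemone Entacmaea quadricolor). The catalogue lists the backbone as pEGFP-N1, but the plasmid name and the feature table, which places the multiple cloning site immediately downstream of the PATagRFP coding sequence, indicate a C1-type layout in which a gene of interest is fused in frame to the C-terminus of the fluorescent protein. Relative to TagRFP, the insert carries twelve substitutions (R69S, F84W, Q139K, A147P, N148S, M151K, Y153K, S165V, H203R, R207I, V218W and C229S, numbered relative to EGFP). It was cloned between NheI and BglII sites.

Expression is driven by the human cytomegalovirus immediate early enhancer and promoter and terminated by the SV40 polyadenylation signal. The plasmid replicates at high copy in E. coli from a ColE1/pUC-type origin and also carries an f1 origin for single-stranded DNA production. A single Tn5 NeoR/KanR gene serves both hosts: a bacterial bla-type promoter gives kanamycin resistance in E. coli, while the SV40 enhancer/early promoter with the HSV TK polyadenylation signal gives G418 selection of stable mammalian lines. The short large T antigen, ble and bGH poly(A) fragments in the table are probably incidental annotation matches to backbone sequence rather than functional elements.

The construct can express PATagRFP alone or serve as a recipient for tagged fusion proteins. The associated publication describes its use in two-colour super-resolution single-particle tracking PALM of live cells.
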