Addgene plasmid #31944: pPATagRFP-C1
Depositing lab: Vladislav Verkhusha. Publication: Bright monomeric photoactivatable red fluorescent protein for two-color super-resolution sptPALM of live cells. Subach FV, Patterson GH, Renz M, Lippincott-Schwartz J, Verkhusha VV. J Am Chem Soc. 2010 May 12;132(18):6481-91. 10.1021/ja100906g PubMed 20394363.
Backbone
  Vector backbone: pEGFP-N1
  Backbone manufacturer: Clontech
  Backbone size w/o insert (bp): 4020
  Vector type: Mammalian Expression
  Selectable markers: Neomycin (select with G418)
Growth in bacteria
  Bacterial resistance: Kanamycin, 50 μg/mL
  Growth temperature: 37°C
  Growth strain: DH5alpha
  Copy number: High Copy
Gene/Insert
  Gene/Insert name: PATagRFP (alt name: photoactivatable dark-to-red TagRFP red fluorescent protein)
  Insert size (bp): 705
  Mutation: R69S/F84W/Q139K/A147P/N148S/M151K/Y153K/S165V/H203R/R207I/V218W/C229S compared to TagRFP (but numbering relative to EGFP)
  Promoter: cmv
  Cloning method: Restriction Enzyme; 5′ cloning site NheI (unknown if destroyed); 3′ cloning site BglII (unknown if destroyed)
  Sequencing primers: 5′ cggtaggcgtgtacggtgggag
Terms and licenses: Academic/Nonprofit Terms; Industry Terms: Not Available to Industry
How to cite: pPATagRFP-C1 was a gift from Vladislav Verkhusha (Addgene plasmid # 31944)
