>Addgene plasmid #31944 | pPATagRFP-C1 | addgene partial sequence | sequence record 37506 | CMV-F
CTGGTTTAGTGAACCGTCAGATCCGCTAGCGGTGGCCACCATGGTGTCTAAGGGCGAAGAGCTGATTAAG
GAGAACATGCACATGAAGCTGTACATGGAGGGCACCGTGAACAACCACCACTTCAAGTGCACATCCGAGG
GCGAAGGCAAGCCCTACGAGGGCACCCAGACCATGAGAATCAAGGTGGTCGAGGGCGGCCCTCTCCCCTT
CGCCTTCGACATCCTGGCTACCAGCTTCATGTACGGCAGCAGCACCTTCATCAACCACACCCAGGGCATC
CCCGACTTCTGGAAGCAGTCCTTCCCTGAGGGCTTCACATGGGAGAGAGTCACCACATACGAAGACGGGG
GCGTGCTGACCGCTACCCAGGACACCAGCCTCCAGGACGGCTGCCTCATCTACAACGTCAAGATCAGAGG
GGTGAACTTCCCATCCAACGGCCCTGTGATGAAGAAGAAAACACTCGGCTGGGAACCGAGCACCGAGAAA
CTGAAACCCGCTGACGGCGGCCTGGAAGGCAGGGTCGACATGGCCCTGAAGCTCGTGGGCGGGGGCCACC
TGATCTGCAACTTCAAGACCACATACAGATCCAAGAAACCCGCTAAGAACCTCAAGATGCCCGGCGTCTA
CTATGTGGACCGCAGACTGGAAATCATCAAGGAGGCCGACAAAGAGACCTACTGGGAGCAGCACGAGGTG
GCTGTGGCCAGATACTCCGACCTCCCTAGCAAACTGGGGCACAGAGGTGGAGGAGGTTCCGGACTCAGAT
CTCGAGCTCAAGCTTCGAATTCTGCAGTCGACGGTACCGCGGGCCCGGGATCCACCGGATCTAGATAACT
GATCATAATCAGCCATACCACATTTGTAGAG
